Addgene plasmid #103630: LSB-hsa-miR-548b-3p
Purpose: Used to sense miRNA activity using fluorescence based tools. hsa-miR-548b-3p target in 3' UTR of of mKate. miRNA activity can be measured by the repression of mKate2 relative to EBFP2 fluorescent proteins . Plasmid is inherently unstable; please see Depositor Comments
Depositing lab: Ron Weiss. Depositing organization: Massachusetts Institute of Technology. Publication: A mixed antagonistic/synergistic miRNA repression model enables accurate predictions of multi-input miRNA sensor activity. Gam JJ, Babb J, Weiss R. Nat Commun. 2018 Jun 22;9(1):2430. doi: 10.1038/s41467-018-04575-0. PubMed 29934631.
Backbone
  Vector backbone: Low Sensor Backbone (LSB)
  Vector type: Mammalian Expression, Synthetic Biology
Growth in bacteria
  Bacterial resistance: Ampicillin and Kanamycin, 100 & 50 μg/mL
  Growth temperature: 30°C
  Growth strain: NEB Stable
  Copy number: High Copy
Gene/Insert
  Gene/Insert name: hsa-miR-548b-3p target
  Species: H. sapiens (human)
  Entrez Gene: MIR548B (a.k.a. MIRN548B)
  Promoter: EF-1a
  Cloning method: Gibson Cloning
Terms and licenses: Academic/Nonprofit Terms; Industry Terms: Not Available to Industry
Depositor comments: Please note that this plasmid is inherently unstable due to a repeating poly A element. We recommend performing a diagnostic digest on multiple colonies upon receipt. The depositors would like to note the presence of several discrepancies between the depositor sequence and physical plasmid sequence. In particular, the sequences upstream and downstream of the puromycin coding region have 10 bp insertions which do not affect the ability to perform puromycin selection. The sequences for those regions within the physical plasmids are as follows: Upstream of Puro: GAATTCGACCGCCTGTCTCAAGGTGCCACC; Downstream of Puro: GCTTTGAGACTACGCGTGAATTCACTCCTC. Please contact if you are interested in this plasmid prior to placing an order.
How to cite: LSB-hsa-miR-548b-3p was a gift from Ron Weiss (Addgene plasmid # 103630 ; http://n2t.net/addgene:103630 ; RRID:Addgene_103630)
