[The description below was written by a language model from this plasmid's Addgene catalogue record and pLannotate feature annotations shown in this document.]
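Description:
LSB-hsa-miR-548b-3p is a mammalian expression plasmid of about 11 kb built on the Low Sensor Backbone (LSB). It serves as a two-colour fluorescent reporter of microRNA activity for synthetic biology work. It replicates in E. coli from a high-copy ColE1/pUC-type origin and carries both a β-lactamase gene (ampicillin) and an aph(3')-Ia gene (kanamycin), and the record lists selection with both antibiotics. A puromycin N-acetyltransferase coding sequence followed by a rabbit β-globin polyadenylation signal is also present for selection in mammalian cells. The feature table annotates no dedicated promoter directly upstream of it.

The payload consists of two parallel transcription units of matching design. Each has a human EF-1α core promoter with intron A, a fluorescent protein coding sequence flanked by Gateway attB1 and attB2 sites (with an attB4 site upstream of the promoter), and a β-globin 3' region with its poly(A) signal. One unit expresses the red protein mKate2 and, according to the catalogue entry, carries a target site for human miR-548b-3p in its 3' UTR. This target is not separately annotated, but it would fall in the unannotated stretch between attB2 and the β-globin sequence. The other unit expresses EBFP2 without a target site and acts as an internal normaliser for delivery and expression. Where miR-548b-3p is active, the mKate2 transcript is repressed, so the drop in red relative to blue fluorescence reports miRNA activity.

The depositor notes that the repeated poly(A) elements make the plasmid inherently unstable. The depositor also reports small discrepancies between the deposited sequence and the physical plasmid, including short insertions flanking the puromycin gene that are said not to affect selection.
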