Features (pLannotate 1.2.2; 28 found; start..end, strand, type, name):
     87..675     -  rep_origin     ori: high-copy-number ColE1/pMB1/pBR322/pUC origin of replication
    846..1706    -  CDS            AmpR: β-lactamase; bla; confers resistance to ampicillin, carbenicillin, and related antibiotics
   1707..1778    -  promoter       AmpR promoter: bla
   1857..2456    +  CDS            PuroR: puromycin N-acetyltransferase; pac from Streptomyces alboniger; confers resistance to puromycin
   2461..2541    +  CDS            HBB (fragment): HBB_PONPY - Experimental evidence at transcript level: Swiss-Prot protein existence level 2. Involved in oxygen transport from the lung to the various peripheral tissues. From Pongo pygmaeus (Bornean orangutan).
   2612..2667    +  polyA_signal   β-globin poly(A) signal: rabbit β-globin polyadenylation signal (Gil and Proudfoot, 1987)
   3646..3666    +  protein_bind   attB4: mutant version of attB; core recombination site for the Gateway® BP reaction BP Clonase™
   3734..3945    +  promoter       EF-1α core promoter: core promoter for human elongation factor EF-1α
   3946..4884    +  intron         EF-1α intron A: intron upstream of the start codon of human EF-1α
   4911..4931    +  protein_bind   attB1: mutant version of attB; core recombination site for the Gateway® BP reaction BP Clonase™
   4951..5646    +  CDS            mKate2: mKate2 is a basic (constitutively fluorescent) red fluorescent protein published in 2009, derived from Entacmaea quadricolor. It is reported to be a rapidly-maturing monomer with moderate acid sensitivity.
   5666..5690    -  protein_bind   attB2: mutant version of attB; recombination site for the Gateway® BP reaction BP Clonase™
   5834..5908    +  CDS            HBB (fragment): HBB_PONPY - Experimental evidence at transcript level: Swiss-Prot protein existence level 2. Involved in oxygen transport from the lung to the various peripheral tissues. From Pongo pygmaeus (Bornean orangutan).
   5979..6034    +  polyA_signal   β-globin poly(A) signal: rabbit β-globin polyadenylation signal (Gil and Proudfoot, 1987)
   6418..6443    +  misc_feature   SA: splice acceptor site
   7115..7135    +  protein_bind   attB4: mutant version of attB; core recombination site for the Gateway® BP reaction BP Clonase™
   7203..7414    +  promoter       EF-1α core promoter: core promoter for human elongation factor EF-1α
   7415..8353    +  intron         EF-1α intron A: intron upstream of the start codon of human EF-1α
   8380..8400    +  protein_bind   attB1: mutant version of attB; core recombination site for the Gateway® BP reaction BP Clonase™
   8411..9127    +  CDS            EBFP2: EBFP2 is a basic (constitutively fluorescent) blue fluorescent protein published in 2007, derived from Aequorea victoria. It is reported to be a rapidly-maturing monomer with moderate acid sensitivity.
   9135..9159    -  protein_bind   attB2: mutant version of attB; recombination site for the Gateway® BP reaction BP Clonase™
   9163..9243    +  CDS            HBB (fragment): HBB_PONPY - Experimental evidence at transcript level: Swiss-Prot protein existence level 2. Involved in oxygen transport from the lung to the various peripheral tissues. From Pongo pygmaeus (Bornean orangutan).
   9314..9369    +  polyA_signal   β-globin poly(A) signal: rabbit β-globin polyadenylation signal (Gil and Proudfoot, 1987)
   9752..9774    -  protein_bind   lac operator (fragment): The lac repressor binds to the lac operator to inhibit transcription in E. coli. This inhibition can be relieved by adding lactose or isopropyl-β-D-thiogalactopyranoside (IPTG). lac repressor encoded by lacI
   9778..9808    -  promoter       lac promoter: promoter for the E. coli lac operon
   9823..9844    -  protein_bind   CAP binding site: CAP binding activates transcription in the presence of cAMP. E. coli catabolite activator protein
   9857..9896    -  CDS            lacI (fragment): lac repressor; lacI; The lac repressor binds to the lac operator to inhibit transcription in E. coli. This inhibition can be relieved by adding lactose or isopropyl-β-D-thiogalactopyranoside (IPTG).
  10069..10878   +  CDS            KanR: aminoglycoside phosphotransferase; aph(3')-Ia; confers resistance to kanamycin in bacteria or G418 (Geneticin®) in eukaryotes
>Addgene plasmid #103630 | LSB-hsa-miR-548b-3p | depositor full sequence | sequence record 196308 | Full Sequence
AATTGAGGGGATAACGCAGGAAAGAACATGTGAGCAAAAGGCCAGCAAAAGGCCAGGAACCGTAAAAAGG
CCGCGTTGCTGGCGTTTTTCCATAGGCTCCGCCCCCCTGACGAGCATCACAAAAATCGACGCTCAAGTCA
GAGGTGGCGAAACCCGACAGGACTATAAAGATACCAGGCGTTTCCCCCTGGAAGCTCCCTCGTGCGCTCT
CCTGTTCCGACCCTGCCGCTTACCGGATACCTGTCCGCCTTTCTCCCTTCGGGAAGCGTGGCGCTTTCTC
ATAGCTCACGCTGTAGGTATCTCAGTTCGGTGTAGGTCGTTCGCTCCAAGCTGGGCTGTGTGCACGAACC
CCCCGTTCAGCCCGACCGCTGCGCCTTATCCGGTAACTATCGTCTTGAGTCCAACCCGGTAAGACACGAC
TTATCGCCACTGGCAGCAGCCACTGGTAACAGGATTAGCAGAGCGAGGTATGTAGGCGGTGCTACAGAGT
TCTTGAAGTGGTGGCCTAACTACGGCTACACTAGAAGAACAGTATTTGGTATCTGCGCTCTGCTGAAGCC
AGTTACCTTCGGAAAAAGAGTTGGTAGCTCTTGATCCGGCAAACAAACCACCGCTGGTAGCGGTGGTTTT
TTTGTTTGCAAGCAGCAGATTACGCGCAGAAAAAAAGGATCTCAAGAAGATCCTTTGATCTTTTCTACGG
GGTCTGACGCTCAGTGGAACGAAAACTCACGTTAAGGGATTTTGGTCATGAGATTATCAAAAAGGATCTT
CACCTAGATCCTTTTAAATTAAAAATGAAGTTTTAAATCAATCTAAAGTATATATGAGTAAACTTGGTCT
GACAGTTACCAATGCTTAATCAGTGAGGCACCTATCTCAGCGATCTGTCTATTTCGTTCATCCATAGTTG
CCTGACTCCCCGTCGTGTAGATAACTACGATACGGGAGGGCTTACCATCTGGCCCCAGTGCTGCAATGAT
ACCGCGAGAACCACGCTCACCGGCTCCAGATTTATCAGCAATAAACCAGCCAGCCGGAAGGGCCGAGCGC
AGAAGTGGTCCTGCAACTTTATCCGCCTCCATCCAGTCTATTAATTGTTGCCGGGAAGCTAGAGTAAGTA
GTTCGCCAGTTAATAGTTTGCGCAACGTTGTTGCCATTGCTACAGGCATCGTGGTGTCACGCTCGTCGTT
TGGTATGGCTTCATTCAGCTCCGGTTCCCAACGATCAAGGCGAGTTACATGATCCCCCATGTTGTGCAAA
AAAGCGGTTAGCTCCTTCGGTCCTCCGATCGTTGTCAGAAGTAAGTTGGCCGCAGTGTTATCACTCATGG
TTATGGCAGCACTGCATAATTCTCTTACTGTCATGCCATCCGTAAGATGCTTTTCTGTGACTGGTGAGTA
CTCAACCAAGTCATTCTGAGAATAGTGTATGCGGCGACCGAGTTGCTCTTGCCCGGCGTCAATACGGGAT
AATACCGCGCCACATAGCAGAACTTTAAAAGTGCTCATCATTGGAAAACGTTCTTCGGGGCGAAAACTCT
CAAGGATCTTACCGCTGTTGAGATCCAGTTCGATGTAACCCACTCGTGCACCCAACTGATCTTCAGCATC
TTTTACTTTCACCAGCGTTTCTGGGTGAGCAAAAACAGGAAGGCAAAATGCCGCAAAAAAGGGAATAAGG
GCGACACGGAAATGTTGAATACTCATACTCTTCCTTTTTCAATATTATTGAAGCATTTATCAGGGTTATT
GTCTCATGAGCGGATACATATTTGAATGTAGCTCCGAATTTCTCGAGGGCTTGTCGACGACGGCGGTCTC
CGTCGTCAGGATCATGAATTCGACCCGCCTGCCACCATGACCGAGTACAAGCCCACGGTGCGCCTCGCCA
CCCGCGACGACGTCCCCCGGGCCGTACGCACCCTCGCCGCCGCGTTCGCCGACTACCCCGCCACGCGCCA
CACCGTCGACCCGGACCGCCACATCGAGCGGGTCACCGAGCTGCAAGAACTCTTCCTCACGCGCGTCGGG
CTCGACATCGGCAAGGTGTGGGTCGCGGACGACGGCGCCGCGGTGGCGGTCTGGACCACGCCGGAGAGCG
TCGAAGCGGGGGCGGTGTTCGCCGAGATCGGCCCGCGCATGGCCGAGTTGAGCGGTTCCCGGCTGGCCGC
GCAGCAACAGATGGAAGGCCTCCTGGCGCCGCACCGGCCCAAGGAGCCCGCGTGGTTCCTGGCCACCGTC
GGCGTCTCGCCCGACCACCAGGGCAAGGGTCTGGGCAGCGCCGTCGTGCTCCCCGGAGTGGAGGCGGCCG
AGCGCGCCGGGGTGCCCGCCTTCCTGGAGACATCCGCGCCCCGCAACCTCCCCTTCTACGAGCGGCTCGG
CTTCACCGTCACCGCCGACGTCGAGGTGCCCGAAGGACCGCGCACCTGGTGCATGACCCGCAAGCCCGGT
GCCTGATACGCGTGAATTCACTCCTCAGGTGCAGGCTGCCTATCAGAAGGTGGTGGCTGGTGTGGCCAAT
GCCCTGGCTCACAAATACCACTGAGATCTTTTTCCCTCTGCCAAAAATTATGGGGACATCATGAAGCCCC
TTGAGCATCTGACTTCTGGCTAATAAAGGAAATTTATTTTCATTGCAATAGTGTGTTGGAATTTTTTGTG
TCTCTCACTCGGAAGGACATATGGGAGGGCAAATCATTTAAAACATCAGAATGAGTATTTGGTTTAGAGT
TTGGCAACATATGCCCATATGCTGGCTGCCATGAACAAAGGTTGGCTATAAAGAGGTCATCAGTATATGA
AACAGCCCCCTGCTGTCCATTCCTTATTCCATAGAAAAGCCTTGACTTGAGGTTAGATTTTTTTTATATT
TTGTTTTGTGTTATTTTTTTCTTTAACATCCCTAAAATTTTCCTTACATGTTTTACTAGCCAGATTTTTC
CTCCTCTCCTGACTACTCCCAGTCATAGCTGTCCCTCTTCTCTTATGGAGATCCCTCGACCTGCAGCCCA
AGCTTGAATTCTCTAGAATTACCCTGTTATCCCTATGCTTGGTTTACCGAGCTCTTATTGGTTTTCAAAC
TTCATTGACTGTGCCCAACGCGCCTGGGAGCTCACGGGGACAGCCCCCCCCCAAAGCCCCCAGGGATGTA
ATTACGTCCCTCCCCCGCTAGGGGGCAGCAGCGAGCCGCCCGGGGCTCCGCTCCGGTCCGGCGCTCCCCC
CGCATCCCCGAGCCGGCAGCGTGCGGGGACAGCCCGGGCACGGGGAAGGTGGCACGGGATCGCTTTCCTC
TGAACGCTTCTCGCTGCTCTTTGAGCCTGCAGACACCTGGGGGGATACGGGGAAAAAGCTAGGCTGAAAG
ACCGGTTCTTAGAATGACACGCGCCTGGGAGCTCACGGGGACAGCCCCCCCCCAAAGCCCCCAGGGATGT
AATTACGTCCCTCCCCCGCTAGGGGGCAGCAGCGAGCCGCCCGGGGCTCCGCTCCGGTCCGGCGCTCCCC
CCGCATCCCCGAGCCGGCAGCGTGCGGGGACAGCCCGGGCACGGGGAAGGTGGCACGGGATCGCTTTCCT
CTGAACGCTTCTCGCTGCTCTTTGAGCCTGCAGACACCTGGGGGGATACGGGGAAAAAGCTAACTTCTGA
GACGACAACTTTGTATAGAAAAGTTGGCTCCGAATTCGCCCTTGACAGCAGAGATCCAGTTTGGTTAATT
AATTGGCTCCGGTGCCCGTCAGTGGGCAGAGCGCACATCGCCCACAGTCCCCGAGAAGTTGTGGGGAGGG
GTCGGCAATTGAACCGGTGCCTAGAGAAGGTGGCGCGGGGTAAACTGGGAAAGTGATGTCGTGTACTGGC
TCCGCCTTTTTCCCGAGGGTGGGGGAGAACCGTATATAAGTGCAGTAGTCGCCGTGAACGTTCTTTTTCG
CAACGGGTTTGCCGCCAGAACACAGGTAAGTGCCGTGTGTGGTTCCCGCGGGCCTGGCCTCTTTACGGGT
TATGGCCCTTGCGTGCCTTGAATTACTTCCACCTGGCTGCAGTACGTGATTCTTGATCCCGAGCTTCGGG
TTGGAAGTGGGTGGGAGAGTTCGAGGCCTTGCGCTTAAGGAGCCCCTTCGCCTCGTGCTTGAGTTGAGGC
CTGGCCTGGGCGCTGGGGCCGCCGCGTGCGAATCTGGTGGCACCTTCGCGCCTGTCTCGCTGCTTTCGAT
AAGTCTCTAGCCATTTAAAATTTTTGATGACCTGCTGCGACGCTTTTTTTCTGGCAAGATAGTCTTGTAA
ATGCGGGCCAAGATCTGCACACTGGTATTTCGGTTTTTGGGGCCGCGGGCGGCGACGGGGCCCGTGCGTC
CCAGCGCACATGTTCGGCGAGGCGGGGCCTGCGAGCGCGGCCACCGAGAATCGGACGGGGGTAGTCTCAA
GCTGGCCGGCCTGCTCTGGTGCCTGGCCTCGCGCCGCCGTGTATCGCCCCGCCCTGGGCGGCAAGGCTGG
CCCGGTCGGCACCAGTTGCGTGAGCGGAAAGATGGCCGCTTCCCGGCCCTGCTGCAGGGAGCTCAAAATG
GAGGACGCGGCGCTCGGGAGAGCGGGCGGGTGAGTCACCCACACAAAGGAAAAGGGCCTTTCCGTCCTCA
GCCGTCGCTTCATGTGACTCCACGGAGTACCGGGCGCCGTCCAGGCACCTCGATTAGTTCTCGAGCTTTT
GGAGTACGTCGTCTTTAGGTTGGGGGGAGGGGTTTTATGCGATGGAGTTTCCCCACACTGAGTGGGTGGA
GACTGAAGTTAGGCCAGCTTGGCACTTGATGTAATTCTCCTTGGAATTTGCCCTTTTTGAGTTTGGATCT
TGGTTCATTCTCAAGCCTCAGACAGTGGTTCAAAGTTTTTTTCTTCCATTTCAGGTGTCGTGAGAAGGGC
GAATTCGACCCAAGTTTGTACAAAAAAGCAGGCTGGATCCAGGTGCCACCATGGTGAGCGAGCTGATTAA
GGAGAACATGCACATGAAGCTGTACATGGAGGGCACCGTGAACAACCACCACTTCAAGTGCACATCCGAG
GGCGAAGGCAAGCCCTACGAGGGCACCCAGACCATGAGAATCAAGGCGGTCGAGGGCGGCCCTCTCCCCT
TCGCCTTCGACATCCTGGCTACCAGCTTCATGTACGGCAGCAAAACCTTCATCAACCACACCCAGGGCAT
CCCCGACTTCTTTAAGCAGTCCTTCCCCGAGGGCTTCACATGGGAGAGAGTCACCACATACGAAGATGGG
GGCGTGCTGACCGCTACCCAGGACACCAGCCTCCAGGACGGCTGCCTCATCTACAACGTCAAGATCAGAG
GGGTGAACTTCCCATCCAACGGCCCTGTGATGCAGAAGAAAACACTCGGCTGGGAGGCCTCCACCGAGAC
ACTGTACCCCGCTGACGGCGGCCTGGAAGGCAGAGCCGACATGGCCCTGAAGCTCGTGGGCGGGGGCCAC
CTGATCTGCAACCTTAAGACCACATACAGATCCAAGAAACCCGCTAAGAACCTCAAGATGCCCGGCGTCT
ACTATGTGGACAGGAGACTGGAAAGAATCAAGGAGGCCGACAAAGAGACATACGTCGAGCAGCACGAGGT
GGCTGTGGCCAGATACTGCGACCTCCCTAGCAAACTGGGGCACAAACTTAATTGAGAATTCTACCACCCA
GCTTTCTTGTACAAAGTGGTACGTCTCAAGACCAGAGGTCTCTGCTTCTTGCCTGACAAAAGCAACTGAG
GTTCTTGACAAAAGCAACTGAGGTTCTTGACAAAAGCAACTGAGGTTCTTGACAAAAGCAACTGAGGTTC
TTGCAACCAGAAGAGACCTGTGCTTCACTCCTCAGGTGCAGGCTGCCTATCAGAAGGTGGTGGCTGGTGT
GGCCAATGCCCTGGCTCACAAATACCACTGAGATCTTTTTCCCTCTGCCAAAAATTATGGGGACATCATG
AAGCCCCTTGAGCATCTGACTTCTGGCTAATAAAGGAAATTTATTTTCATTGCAATAGTGTGTTGGAATT
TTTTGTGTCTCTCACTCGGAAGGACATATGGGAGGGCAAATCATTTAAAACATCAGAATGAGTATTTGGT
TTAGAGTTTGGCAACATATGCCCATATGCTGGCTGCCATGAACAAAGGTTGGCTATAAAGAGGTCATCAG
TATATGAAACAGCCCCCTGCTGTCCATTCCTTATTCCATAGAAAAGCCTTGACTTGAGGTTAGATTTTTT
TTATATTTTGTTTTGTGTTATTTTTTTCTTTAACATCCCTAAAATTTTCCTTACATGTTTTACTAGCCAG
ATTTTTCCTCCTCTCCTGACTACTCCCAGTCATAGCTGTCCCTCTTCTCTTATGGAGATCCCGAGCGGTG
CGTTTTTATGCTTGTAGTATTGTATAATGTTTTTAAGATCCAAGCTTCTGACCTCTTCTCTTCCTCCCAC
AGGGCCTCGAGACAATTGCATCGATGGTACCAGTGAAAGTCTGCAATGAATTCGAGTTGGCGCGCCTGTC
ATTCTAAATCTCTCTTTCAGCCTAAAGCTTTTTCCCCGTATCCCCCCAGGTGTCTGCAGGCTCAAAGAGC
AGCGAGAAGCGTTCAGAGGAAAGCGATCCCGTGCCACCTTCCCCGTGCCCGGGCTGTCCCCGCACGCTGC
CGGCTCGGGGATGCGGGGGGAGCGCCGGACCGGAGCGGAGCCCCGGGCGGCTCGCTGCTGCCCCCTAGCG
GGGGAGGGACGTAATTACATCCCTGGGGGCTTTGGGAGGGGGCTGTCCCCGTGAGCTCCCAGGCGCGCCT
GTCATTCTAAATCTCTCTTTCAGCCTAAAGCTTTTTCCCCGTATCCCCCCAGGTGTCTGCAGGCTCAAAG
AGCAGCGAGAAGCGTTCAGAGGAAAGCGATCCCGTGCCACCTTCCCCGTGCCCGGGCTGTCCCCGCACGC
TGCCGGCTCGGGGATGCGGGGGGAGCGCCGGACCGGAGCGGAGCCCCGGGCGGCTCGCTGCTGCCCCCTA
GCGGGGGAGGGACGTAATTACATCCCTGGGGGCTTTGGGGGGGGGCTGTCCCCGTGAGCTCCCAGGCGCG
CCAACTCGGTACCGTATCGATGTCGACGTTAACGCTAGTGATATCAACTTTGTATAGAAAAGTTGGCTCC
GAATTCGCCCTTGACAGCAGAGATCCAGTTTGGTTAATTAATTGGCTCCGGTGCCCGTCAGTGGGCAGAG
CGCACATCGCCCACAGTCCCCGAGAAGTTGTGGGGAGGGGTCGGCAATTGAACCGGTGCCTAGAGAAGGT
GGCGCGGGGTAAACTGGGAAAGTGATGTCGTGTACTGGCTCCGCCTTTTTCCCGAGGGTGGGGGAGAACC
GTATATAAGTGCAGTAGTCGCCGTGAACGTTCTTTTTCGCAACGGGTTTGCCGCCAGAACACAGGTAAGT
GCCGTGTGTGGTTCCCGCGGGCCTGGCCTCTTTACGGGTTATGGCCCTTGCGTGCCTTGAATTACTTCCA
CCTGGCTGCAGTACGTGATTCTTGATCCCGAGCTTCGGGTTGGAAGTGGGTGGGAGAGTTCGAGGCCTTG
CGCTTAAGGAGCCCCTTCGCCTCGTGCTTGAGTTGAGGCCTGGCCTGGGCGCTGGGGCCGCCGCGTGCGA
ATCTGGTGGCACCTTCGCGCCTGTCTCGCTGCTTTCGATAAGTCTCTAGCCATTTAAAATTTTTGATGAC
CTGCTGCGACGCTTTTTTTCTGGCAAGATAGTCTTGTAAATGCGGGCCAAGATCTGCACACTGGTATTTC
GGTTTTTGGGGCCGCGGGCGGCGACGGGGCCCGTGCGTCCCAGCGCACATGTTCGGCGAGGCGGGGCCTG
CGAGCGCGGCCACCGAGAATCGGACGGGGGTAGTCTCAAGCTGGCCGGCCTGCTCTGGTGCCTGGCCTCG
CGCCGCCGTGTATCGCCCCGCCCTGGGCGGCAAGGCTGGCCCGGTCGGCACCAGTTGCGTGAGCGGAAAG
ATGGCCGCTTCCCGGCCCTGCTGCAGGGAGCTCAAAATGGAGGACGCGGCGCTCGGGAGAGCGGGCGGGT
GAGTCACCCACACAAAGGAAAAGGGCCTTTCCGTCCTCAGCCGTCGCTTCATGTGACTCCACGGAGTACC
GGGCGCCGTCCAGGCACCTCGATTAGTTCTCGAGCTTTTGGAGTACGTCGTCTTTAGGTTGGGGGGAGGG
GTTTTATGCGATGGAGTTTCCCCACACTGAGTGGGTGGAGACTGAAGTTAGGCCAGCTTGGCACTTGATG
TAATTCTCCTTGGAATTTGCCCTTTTTGAGTTTGGATCTTGGTTCATTCTCAAGCCTCAGACAGTGGTTC
AAAGTTTTTTTCTTCCATTTCAGGTGTCGTGAGAAGGGCGAATTCGACCCAAGTTTGTACAAAAAAGCAG
GCTCGCCACCATGGTGAGCAAGGGCGAGGAGCTGTTCACCGGGGTGGTGCCCATCCTGGTCGAGCTGGAC
GGCGACGTAAACGGCCACAAGTTCAGCGTGAGGGGCGAGGGCGAGGGCGATGCCACCAACGGCAAGCTGA
CCCTGAAGTTCATCTGCACCACCGGCAAGCTGCCCGTGCCCTGGCCCACCCTCGTGACCACCCTGAGCCA
CGGCGTGCAGTGCTTCGCCCGCTACCCCGACCACATGAAGCAGCACGACTTCTTCAAGTCCGCCATGCCC
GAAGGCTACGTCCAGGAGCGCACCATCTTCTTCAAGGACGACGGCACCTACAAGACCCGCGCCGAGGTGA
AGTTCGAGGGCGACACCCTAGTGAACCGCATCGAGCTGAAGGGCGTCGACTTCAAGGAGGACGGCAACAT
CCTGGGGCACAAGCTGGAGTACAACTTCAACAGCCACAACATCTATATCATGGCCGTCAAGCAGAAGAAC
GGCATCAAGGTGAACTTCAAGATCCGCCACAACGTGGAGGACGGCAGCGTGCAGCTCGCCGACCACTACC
AGCAGAACACCCCCATCGGCGACGGCCCCGTGCTGCTGCCCGACAGCCACTACCTGAGCACCCAGTCCGT
GCTGAGCAAAGACCCCAACGAGAAGCGCGATCACATGGTCCTGCTGGAGTTCCGCACCGCCGCCGGGATC
ACTCTCGGCATGGACGAGCTGTACAAGTAATACCACCCAGCTTTCTTGTACAAAGTGGTACGCGTGAATT
CACTCCTCAGGTGCAGGCTGCCTATCAGAAGGTGGTGGCTGGTGTGGCCAATGCCCTGGCTCACAAATAC
CACTGAGATCTTTTTCCCTCTGCCAAAAATTATGGGGACATCATGAAGCCCCTTGAGCATCTGACTTCTG
GCTAATAAAGGAAATTTATTTTCATTGCAATAGTGTGTTGGAATTTTTTGTGTCTCTCACTCGGAAGGAC
ATATGGGAGGGCAAATCATTTAAAACATCAGAATGAGTATTTGGTTTAGAGTTTGGCAACATATGCCCAT
ATGCTGGCTGCCATGAACAAAGGTTGGCTATAAAGAGGTCATCAGTATATGAAACAGCCCCCTGCTGTCC
ATTCCTTATTCCATAGAAAAGCCTTGACTTGAGGTTAGATTTTTTTTATATTTTGTTTTGTGTTATTTTT
TTCTTTAACATCCCTAAAATTTTCCTTACATGTTTTACTAGCCAGATTTTTCCTCCTCTCCTGACTACTC
CCAGTCATAGCTGTCCCTCTTCTCTTATGGAGATCCCTCGACCTGCAGCCCAAGCTTGGCGTAATCATGG
TCATAGCTGTTTCCTGTGTGAAATTGTTATCCGCTCACAATTCCACACAACATACGAGCCGGAAGCATAA
AGTGTAAAGCCTGGGGTGCCTAATGAGTGAGCTAACTCACATTAATTGCGTTGCGCTCACTGCCCGCTTT
CCAGTCGGGAAACCTGTCGTGCCAGCGGATCGACAGTACTAAGCTTGGTCTAATACCCAATCTCTCGTCT
TATCCAGATGTTTTATACGCCTCTGGCCCGTGTCTCAAAATCTCTGATGTTACATTGCACAAGATAAAAT
AATATCATCATGAACAATAAAACTGTCTGCTTACATAAACAGTAATACAAGGGGTGTTATGAGCCATATT
CAACGGGAAACGTCGAGGCCGCGATTAAATTCCAACATGGATGCTGATTTATATGGGTATAAATGGGCTC
GCGATAATGTCGGGCAATCAGGTGCGACAATCTATCGCTTGTATGGGAAGCCCGATGCGCCAGAGTTGTT
TCTGAAACATGGCAAAGGTAGCGTTGCCAATGATGTTACAGATGAGATGGTCAGACTAAACTGGCTGACG
GAATTTATGCCTCTTCCGACCATCAAGCATTTTATCCGTACTCCTGATGATGCATGGTTACTCACCACTG
CGATCCCCGGAAAAACAGCATTCCAGGTATTAGAAGAATATCCTGATTCAGGTGAAAATATTGTTGATGC
GCTGGCAGTGTTCCTGCGCCGGTTGCATTCGATTCCTGTTTGTAATTGTCCTTTTAACAGCGATCGCGTA
TTTCGTCTCGCTCAGGCGCAATCACGAATGAATAACGGTTTGGTTGATGCGAGTGATTTTGATGACGAGC
GTAATGGCTGGCCTGTTGAACAAGTCTGGAAAGAAATGCATAAACTTTTGCCATTCTCACCGGATTCAGT
CGTCACTCATGGTGATTTCTCACTTGATAACCTTATTTTTGACGAGGGGAAATTAATAGGTTGTATTGAT
GTTGGACGAGTCGGAATCGCAGACCGATACCAGGATCTTGCCATCCTATGGAACTGCCTCGGTGAGTTTT
CTCCTTCATTACAGAAACGGCTTTTTCAAAAATATGGTATTGATAATCCTGATATGAATAAATTGCAGTT
TCATTTGATGCTCGATGAGTTTTTCTAATCAGAATTGGTTAATTGGTTGTAACACTGGCAGAGCATTACG
CTGACTTGACGGGACGGCGCAAGCTCATGACCAAAATCCCTTAACGTGAGTTACGCGTCGTTCCACTGAG
CGTCAGAGGTATCACTAGTATTACAGAGGTAAGTTATAACAGTCGCCTAACCC
