>Addgene plasmid #103630 | LSB-hsa-miR-548b-3p | depositor partial sequence | sequence record 196309 | hsa-miR-548b-3p target
ACAAAAGCAACTGAGGTTCTTG
